>Addgene plasmid #62783 | miniSOG-Membrane-7 | addgene full sequence | sequence record 324213 | Addgene NGS Result
ATTAGTTATTAATAGTAATCAATTACGGGGTCATTAGTTCATAGCCCATATATGGAGTTCCGCGTTACAT
AACTTACGGTAAATGGCCCGCCTGGCTGACCGCCCAACGACCCCCGCCCATTGACGTCAATAATGACGTA
TGTTCCCATAGTAACGCCAATAGGGACTTTCCATTGACGTCAATGGGTGGAGTATTTACGGTAAACTGCC
CACTTGGCAGTACATCAAGTGTATCATATGCCAAGTACGCCCCCTATTGACGTCAATGACGGTAAATGGC
CCGCCTGGCATTATGCCCAGTACATGACCTTATGGGACTTTCCTACTTGGCAGTACATCTACGTATTAGT
CATCGCTATTACCATGGTGATGCGGTTTTGGCAGTACATCAATGGGCGTGGATAGCGGTTTGACTCACGG
GGATTTCCAAGTCTCCACCCCATTGACGTCAATGGGAGTTTGTTTTGGCACCAAAATCAACGGGACTTTC
CAAAATGTCGTAACAACTCCGCCCCATTGACGCAAATGGGCGGTAGGCGTGTACGGTGGGAGGTCTATAT
AAGCAGAGCTGGTTTAGTGAACCGTCAGATCCGCTAGCGCTACCGGACTCAGATCTCGAGCTCAAGCTTG
CCACCATGCTGTGCTGTATGAGAAGAACCAAACAGGTTGAAAAGAATGATGAGGACCAAAAGATCGCGGA
TCCACCGGTCGCCACCATGGAGAAAAGTTTCGTGATAACTGATCCACGGCTGCCAGACAATCCCATCATC
TTCGCATCCGATGGCTTCCTGGAGCTGACCGAGTATTCCAGAGAGGAGATCCTGGGCCGCAATGGCCGCT
TTCTGCAGGGACCAGAGACAGACCAGGCCACAGTGCAGAAGATTCGCGATGCCATTAGAGATCAGCGCGA
GATTACCGTGCAGCTGATAAACTACACAAAAAGCGGGAAGAAATTCTGGAACCTCCTGCACCTCCAGCCC
ATGAGGGACCAGAAGGGTGAGCTCCAGTATTTCATCGGAGTGCAGCTGGATGGATAAGCGGCCGCGACTC
TAGATCATAATCAGCCATACCACATTTGTAGAGGTTTTACTTGCTTTAAAAAACCTCCCACACCTCCCCC
TGAACCTGAAACATAAAATGAATGCAATTGTTGTTGTTAACTTGTTTATTGCAGCTTATAATGGTTACAA
ATAAAGCAATAGCATCACAAATTTCACAAATAAAGCATTTTTTTCACTGCATTCTAGTTGTGGTTTGTCC
AAACTCATCAATGTATCTTAAGGCGTAAATTGTAAGCGTTAATATTTTGTTAAAATTCGCGTTAAATTTT
TGTTAAATCAGCTCATTTTTTAACCAATAGGCCGAAATCGGCAAAATCCCTTATAAATCAAAAGAATAGA
CCGAGATAGGGT
[37 nt withheld, positions 1413-1449]
AAAGAACGTGGACTCCAACGTCAAAGG
[49 nt withheld, positions 1477-1525]
T
[91 nt withheld, positions 1527-1617]
G
[124 nt withheld, positions 1619-1742]
CAGGTGGCACTTTTCGGGGAAATGTGCGCGGAACCCCTATTTGTTTATTTTTCTAAATACATTCAAATAT
GTATCCGCTCATGAGACAATAACCCTGATAAATGCTTCAATAATATTGAAAAAGGAAGAGTCCTGAGGCG
GAAAGAACCAGCTGTGGAATGTGTGTCAGTTAGGGTGTGGAAAGTCCCCAGGCTCCCCAGCAGGCAGAAG
TATGCAAAGCATGCATCTCAATTAGTCAGCAACCAGGTGTGGAAAGTCCCCAGGCTCCCCAGCAGGCAGA
AGTATGCAAAGCATGCATCTCAATTAGTCAGCAACCATAGTCCCGCCCCTAACTCCGCCCATCCCGCCCC
TAACTCCGCCCAGTTCCGCCCATTCTCCGCCCCATGGCTGACTAATTTTTTTTATTTATGCAGAGGCCGA
GGCCGCCTCGGCCTCTGAGCTATTCCAGAAGTAGTGAGGAGGCTTTTTTGGAGGCCTAGGCTTTTGCAAA
GATCGATCAAGAGACAGGATGAGGATCGTTTCGCATGATTGAACAAGATGGATTGCACGCAGGTTCTCCG
GCCGCTTGGGTGGAGAGGCTATTCGGCTATGACTGGGCACAACAGACAATCGGCTGCTCTGATGCCGCCG
TGTTCCGGCTGTCAGCGCAGGGGCGCCCGGTTCTTTTTGTCAAGACCGACCTGTCCGGTGCCCTGAATGA
ACTGCAAGACGAGGCAGCGCGGCTATCGTGGCTGGCCACGACGGGCGTTCCTTGCGCAGCTGTGCTCGAC
GTTGTCACTGAAGCGGGAAGGGACTGGCTGCTATTGGGCGAAGTGCCGGGGCAGGATCTCCTGTCATCTC
ACCTTGCTCCTGCCGAGAAAGTATCCATCATGGCTGATGCAATGCGGCGGCTGCATACGCTTGATCCGGC
TACCTGCCCATTCGACCACCAAGCGAAACATCGCATCGAGCGAGCACGTACTCGGATGGAAGCCGGTCTT
GTCGATCAGGATGATCTGGACGAAGAGCATCAGGGGCTCGCGCCAGCCGAACTGTTCGCCAGGCTCAAGG
CGAGCATGCCCGACGGCGAGGATCTCGTCGTGACCCATGGCGATGCCTGCTTGCCGAATATCATGGTGGA
AAATGGCCGCTTTTCTGGATTCATCGACTGTGGCCGGCTGGGTGTGGCGGACCGCTATCAGGACATAGCG
TTGGCTACCCGTGATATTGCTGAAGAGCTTGGCGGCGAATGGGCTGACCGCTTCCTCGTGCTTTACGGTA
TCGCCGCTCCCGATTCGCAGCGCATCGCCTTCTATCGCCTTCTTGACGAGTTCTTCTGAGCGGGACTCTG
GGGTTCGAAATGACCGACCAAGCGACGCCCAACCTGCCATCACGAGATTTCGATTCCACCGCCGCCTTCT
ATGAAAGGTTGGGCTTCGGAATCGTTTTCCGGGACGCCGGCTGGATGATCCTCCAGCGCGGGGATCTCAT
GCTGGAGTTCTTCGCCCACCCTAGGGGGAGGCTAACTGAAACACGGAAGGAGACAATACCGGAAGGAACC
CGCGCTATGACGGCAATAAAAAGACAGAATAAAACGCACGGTGTTGGGTCGTTTGTTCATAAACGCGGGG
TTCGGTCCCAGGGCTGGCACTCTGTCGATACCCCACCGAGACCCCATTGGGGCCAATACGCCCGCGTTTC
TTCCTTTTCCCCACCCCACCCCCCAAGTTCGGGTGAAGGCCCAGGGCTCGCAGCCAACGTCGGGGCGGCA
GGCCCTGCCATAGCCTCAGGTTACTCATATATACTTTAGATTGATTTAAAACTTCATTTTTAATTTAAAA
GGATCTAGGTGAAGATCCTTTTTGATAATCTCATGACCAAAATCCCTTAACGTGAGTTTTCGTTCCACTG
AGCGTCAGACCCCGTAGAAAAGATCAAAGGATCTTCTTGAGATCCTTTTTTTCTGCGCGTAATCTGCTGC
TTGCAAACAAAAAAACCACCGCTACCAGCGGTGGTTTGTTTGCCGGATCAAGAGCTACCAACTCTTTTTC
CGAAGGTAACTGGCTTCAGCAGAGCGCAGATACCAAATACTGTTCTTCTAGTGTAGCCGTAGTTAGGCCA
CCACTTCAAGAACTCTGTAGCACCGCCTACATACCTCGCTCTGCTAATCCTGTTACCAGTGGCTGCTGCC
AGTGGCGATAAGTCGTGTCTTACCGGGTTGGACTCAAGACGATAGTTACCGGATAAGGCGCAGCGGTCGG
GCTGAACGGGGGGTTCGTGCACACAGCCCAGCTTGGAGCGAACGACCTACACCGAACTGAGATACCTACA
GCGTGAGCTATGAGAAAGCGCCACGCTTCCCGAAGGGAGAAAGGCGGACAGGTATCCGGTAAGCGGCAGG
GTCGGAACAGGAGAGCGCACGAGGGAGCTTCCAGGGGGAAACGCCTGGTATCTTTATAGTCCTGTCGGGT
TTCGCCACCTCTGACTTGAGCGTCGATTTTTGTGATGCTCGTCAGGGGGGCGGAGCCTATGGAAAAACGC
CAGCAACGCGGCCTTTTTACGGTTCCTGGCCTTTTGCTGGCCTTTTGCTCACATGTTCTTTCCTGCGTTA
TCCCCTGATTCTGTGGATAACCGTATTACCGCCATGC
Features (pLannotate 1.2.2; 15 found; start..end, strand, type, name):
     63..366     +  enhancer       CMV enhancer: human cytomegalovirus immediate early enhancer
    367..570     +  promoter       CMV promoter: human cytomegalovirus (CMV) immediate early promoter
    593..629     +  misc_feature   MCS (fragment): multiple cloning site
    636..695     +  CDS            Gap43 (fragment): NEUM_RAT - Experimental evidence at protein level: Swiss-Prot protein existence level 1. This protein is associated with nerve growth. It is a major component of the motile 'growth cones' that form the tips of elongating axons. Plays a role in axonal and dendritic filopodia induction (By similarity). From Rattus norvegicus (Rat).
    717..1034    +  CDS            miniSOG: miniSOG is a basic (constitutively fluorescent) cyan fluorescent protein published in 2011, derived from Arabidopsis thaliana. It requires the cofactor flavin for fluorescence.
   1053..1136    +  CDS            large T antigen (fragment): large T antigen from SV40 (simian virus 40)
   1159..1280    +  polyA_signal   SV40 poly(A) signal: SV40 polyadenylation signal
   1314..1742    -  rep_origin     f1 ori (sequence partly withheld): f1 bacteriophage origin of replication; arrow indicates direction of (+) strand synthesis
   1769..1873    +  promoter       AmpR promoter: bla
   1875..2232    +  promoter       SV40 promoter: SV40 enhancer and early promoter
   2267..3061    +  CDS            NeoR/KanR: aminoglycoside phosphotransferase from Tn5; aph(3')-II (or nptII); confers resistance to neomycin, kanamycin, and G418 (Geneticin®)
   3082..3234    +  CDS            ble (fragment): BLE_KLEPN - Experimental evidence at protein level: Swiss-Prot protein existence level 1. Binding protein with a strong affinity to the bleomycin family of antibiotics. Binds to CL990; an antimitotic-antibiotic compound. From Klebsiella pneumoniae.
   3293..3340    +  polyA_signal   HSV TK poly(A) signal: herpes simplex virus thymidine kinase polyadenylation signal (Cole and Stacy, 1985)
   3431..3447    -  polyA_signal   bGH poly(A) signal (fragment): bovine growth hormone polyadenylation signal
   3669..4257    +  rep_origin     ori: high-copy-number ColE1/pMB1/pBR322/pUC origin of replication
