[The description below was written by a language model from this plasmid's Addgene catalogue record and pLannotate feature annotations shown in this document.]
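Description:
miniSOG-Membrane-7 is a 4,369 bp mammalian expression plasmid that directs the flavin-binding fluorescent protein miniSOG to cellular membranes. Its layout matches the N1-type fluorescent protein vectors. A high-copy ColE1/pUC origin supports propagation in E. coli, and an f1 origin is also present. A single NeoR/KanR (aminoglycoside phosphotransferase) gene is preceded by both a bacterial bla-type promoter and the SV40 enhancer/early promoter, and is followed by an HSV TK polyadenylation signal. This one marker therefore gives kanamycin resistance in bacteria and G418 selection in transfected mammalian cells. The short ble, bGH poly(A) and SV40 large T antigen fragments in the feature table appear to be backbone remnants picked up by automated annotation rather than functional elements.

The expression cassette is driven by the human CMV immediate early enhancer and promoter, followed by a residual piece of the multiple cloning site. The insert catalogued as "Membrane" is annotated as a 60 bp fragment of rat Gap43 (neuromodulin), about 20 codons. This is consistent with the N-terminal Gap43 signal commonly used to anchor proteins to the inner face of the plasma membrane through palmitoylation. It sits upstream of the miniSOG coding sequence, separated by a short linker, so miniSOG forms the C-terminal part of the fusion. An SV40 poly(A) signal ends the transcript.

miniSOG is a small protein derived from Arabidopsis thaliana that needs a flavin cofactor to fluoresce. The record lists excitation peaks at 448/473 nm and emission peaks at 500/528 nm. The stated purpose is membrane localization, so the plasmid serves as a membrane marker for fluorescence imaging. miniSOG is also widely used to generate singlet oxygen for correlated light and electron microscopy, though the record does not mention that application.
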