Addgene plasmid #62783: miniSOG-Membrane-7
Purpose: Localization: Membrane, Excitation:448 / 473, Emission:500 / 528
Depositing lab: Michael Davidson. Depositing organization: Florida State University, Tallahassee.
Backbone
  Vector backbone: miniSOG
  Vector type: Mammalian Expression
  Selectable markers: Neomycin (select with G418)
Growth in bacteria
  Bacterial resistance: Kanamycin, 50 μg/mL
  Growth temperature: 37°C
  Growth strain: DH5alpha
  Copy number: High Copy
Gene/Insert
  Gene/Insert name: Membrane
  Mutation: none
  Promoter: CMV
  Tag / fusion protein: miniSOG (C terminal on backbone)
  Cloning method: Unknown
  Sequencing primers: 5′ CMV-F; 3′ SV40pA-R
Terms and licenses: Academic/Nonprofit Terms; Industry Terms
How to cite: miniSOG-Membrane-7 was a gift from Michael Davidson (Addgene plasmid # 62783 ; http://n2t.net/addgene:62783 ; RRID:Addgene_62783)
