>Addgene plasmid #62783 | miniSOG-Membrane-7 | addgene partial sequence | sequence record 118384 | CMV-F 5'-CGCAAATGGGCGGTAGGCGTG-3'
TGGTTTAGTGAACCGTCAGATCCGCTAGCGCTACCGGACTCAGATCTCGAGCTCAAGCTTGCCACCATGC
TGTGCTGTATGAGAAGAACCAAACAGGTTGAAAAGAATGATGAGGACCAAAAGATCGCGGATCCACCGGT
CGCCACCATGGAGAAAAGTTTCGTGATAACTGATCCACGGCTGCCAGACAATCCCATCATCTTCGCATCC
GATGGCTTCCTGGAGCTGACCGAGTATTCCAGAGAGGAGATCCTGGGCCGCAATGGCCGCTTTCTGCAGG
GACCAGAGACAGACCAGGCCACAGTGCAGAAGATTCGCGATGCCATTAGAGATCAGCGCGAGATTACCGT
GCAGCTGATAAACTACACAAAAAGCGGGAAGAAATTCTGGAACCTCCTGCACCTCCAGCCCATGAGGGAC
CAGAAGGGTGAGCTCCAGTATTTCATCGGAGTGCAGCTGGATGGATAAGCGGCCGCGACTCTAGATCATA
ATCAGCCATACCACATTTGTAGAGGTTTTACTTGCTTTAAAAAACCTCCCACACCTCCCCCTGAACCTGA
AACATAAAATGAATGCAATTGTTGTTGTTAACTTGTTTATTGCAGCTTATAATGGTTACAAATAAAGCAA
TAGCATCACAAATTTCACAAATAAAGCATTTTTTTCACTGCATTCTAGTTGTGGTTTGTCCAAACTCATC
AATGTATCTTAAGGCGTAAATTGTAAGCGTTAATATTTTGTTAAAATTCGCGTTAAATTTTTGTTAAATC
AGCTCATTTTTTAACCAATAGGCCGAAATCGGCAAAATCCCTTATAAATCAAAAGAATAGACC
